>Addgene plasmid #193540 | pIM46 | addgene full sequence | sequence record 382751 | Addgene NGS Result
AACAAAACCCATCGTACGGCCAAGGAAGTCTCCAATAACTGTGATCCACCACAAGCGCCAGGGTTTTCCC
AGTCACGACGTTGTAAAACGACGGCCAGTCATGCATAATCCGCACGCATCTGGAATAAGGAAGTGCCATT
CCGCCTGACCTCAAATAATGATTTTATTTTGACTGATAGTGACCTGTTCGTTGCAACAGATTGATGAGCA
ATGCTTTTTTATAATGCCAACTTTGTACAAAAAAGCAGGCTTCGAAGGAGATAGAACCATGCCAAACTGC
TGCGGTGTTGTGCATACAGATCACATCACATTTGAATCACAGAACAGTGACCATGAGGTGAATGCTGGCA
TGCTAATGCAAGCTGTTGTTGATACAGATATGAGGTTCACAAACATTTGGTTGGGATCATCAAGTAACAT
GAACCAGTCGAGCATTTTGCATGACTCTGTGCTCTTCAAGCACTGCGAGAAGGATACTTGGCTGAATGGT
AGCAAGCTGAATTTATCAGACGGAAGGCAAGTTGGAGAATACATAATTGGTGATGCAGGATTTCCTCTTC
TTCCTTGGCTTCTCACATCTTTCCAGGAGAATGACCTCTCAGATTATCAAGTCGAGTTTAATAGGAGACA
CTCTCAAGCCATGACCATCACACTGACCAAGGCACTAGCGAAGTTAAAAGATACATGGAAGTTCCTGCAT
GGAGGGGTGTGGCGCCCAGAAAATCAATTTGAGCCGATGTGGGTAATCTATGCATGTTGCATGCTGCATA
ACATAGTGATAGACAAGGAGTGCGGCACAGGTGACCCAGCTTTCTTGTACAAAGTTGGCATTATAAGAAA
GCATTGCTTATCAATTTGTTGCAACGAACAGGTCACTATCAGTCAAAATAAAATCATTATTTGAGGCTAG
GTGGAGGCTCAGTGATGATAAGTCTGCGATGGTGGATGCATGTGTCATGGTCATAGCTGTTTCCTGTGTG
AAATTGTTATCCGCTCAGAGGGCACAATCCTATTCCGCGCTATCCGACAATCTCCAAGACATTAGGTGGA
GTTCAGTTCGGCGTATGGCATATGTCGCTGGAAAGAACATGTGAGCAAAAGGCCAGCAAAAGGCCAGGAA
CCGTAAAAAGGCCGCGTTGCTGGCGTTTTTCCATAGGCTCCGCCCCCCTGACGAGCATCACAAAAATCGA
CGCTCAAGTCAGAGGTGGCGAAACCCGACAGGACTATAAAGATACCAGGCGTTTCCCCCTGGAAGCTCCC
TCGTGCGCTCTCCTGTTCCGACCCTGCCGCTTACCGGATACCTGTCCGCCTTTCTCCCTTCGGGAAGCGT
GGCGCTTTCTCATAGCTCACGCTGTAGGTATCTCAGTTCGGTGTAGGTCGTTCGCTCCAAGCTGGGCTGT
GTGCACGAACCCCCCGTTCAGCCCGACCGCTGCGCCTTATCCGGTAACTATCGTCTTGAGTCCAACCCGG
TAAGACACGACTTATCGCCACTGGCAGCAGCCACTGGTAACAGGATTAGCAGAGCGAGGTATGTAGGCGG
TGCTACAGAGTTCTTGAAGTGGTGGCCTAACTACGGCTACACTAGAAGAACAGTATTTGGTATCTGCGCT
CTGCTGAAGCCAGTTACCTTCGGAAAAAGAGTTGGTAGCTCTTGATCCGGCAAACAAACCACCGCTGGTA
GCGGTGGTTTTTTTGTTTGCAAGCAGCAGATTACGCGCAGAAAAAAAGGATCTCAAGAAGATCCTTTGAT
CTTTTCTACGGGGTCTGACGCTCTATTCAACAAAGCCGCCGTCCCGTCAAGTCAGCGTAAATGGGTAGGG
GGCTTCAAATCGTCCGCTCTGCCAGTGTTACAACCAATTAACAAATTCTGATTAGAAAAACTCATCGAGC
ATCAAATGAAACTGCAATTTATTCATATCAGGATTATCAATACCATATTTTTGAAAAAGCCGTTTCTGTA
ATGAAGGAGAAAACTCACCGAGGCAGTTCCATAGGATGGCAAGATCCTGGTATCGGTCTGCGATTCCGAC
TCGTCCAACATCAATACAACCTATTAATTTCCCCTCGTCAAAAATAAGGTTATCAAGTGAGAAATCACCA
TGAGTGACGACTGAATCCGGTGAGAATGGCAAAAGCTTATGCATTTCTTTCCAGACTTGTTCAACAGGCC
AGCCATTACGCTCGTCATCAAAATCACTCGCATCAACCAAACCGTTATTCATTCGTGATTGCGCCTGAGC
GAGACGAAATACGCGATCGCTGTTAAAAGGACAATTACAAACAGGAATCGAATGCAACCGGCGCAGGAAC
ACTGCCAGCGCATCAACAATATTTTCACCTGAATCAGGATATTCTTCTAATACCTGGAATGCTGTTTTCC
CGGGGATCGCAGTGGTGAGTAACCATGCATCATCAGGAGTACGGATAAAATGCTTGATGGTCGGAAGAGG
CATAAATTCCGTCAGCCAGTTTAGTCTGACCATCTCATCTGTAACATCATTGGCAACGCTACCTTTGCCA
TGTTTCAGAAACAACTCTGGCGCATCGGGCTTCCCATACAATCGATAGATTGTCGCACCTGATTGCCCGA
CATTATCGCGAGCCCATTTATACCCATATAAATCAGCATCCATGTTGGAATTTAATCGCGGCCTCGAGCA
AGACGTTTCCCGTTGAATATGGCTCATAACACCCCTTGTATTACTGTTTATGTAAGCAGACAGTTTTATT
GTTCATGATGATATATTTTTATCTTGTGCAATGTAACATCAGAGATTTTGAGACACAACGTGGCTTTCCC
CCGCCGCTCTAGAACTAGTGGATCCAAATAAAACGAAAGGCTCAGTCGAAAGACTGGGCCTTTCGTTTTA
TCTGTTGTTTGTCGCATTATACGAGACGTCCAGGTTGGGATACCTGA
Features (pLannotate 1.2.2; 7 found; start..end, strand, type, name):
     56..99      -  CDS            lacZα (fragment): LacZα fragment of β-galactosidase; lacZ fragment
    152..251     +  protein_bind   attL1: mutant version of attL; recombination site for the Gateway® LR reaction LR Clonase™
    804..903     -  protein_bind   attL2: mutant version of attL; recombination site for the Gateway® LR reaction LR Clonase™
   1148..1736    -  rep_origin     ori: high-copy-number ColE1/pMB1/pBR322/pUC origin of replication
   1872..2687    -  CDS            KanR: aminoglycoside phosphotransferase; aph(3')-Ia; confers resistance to kanamycin in bacteria or G418 (Geneticin®) in eukaryotes
   2803..2825    +  misc_feature   MCS (fragment): pBluescript multiple cloning site
   2825..2871    +  terminator     rrnB T1 terminator: transcription terminator T1 from the E. coli rrnB gene
