[The description below was written by a language model from this plasmid's Addgene catalogue record and pLannotate feature annotations shown in this document.]
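Description:
pIM46 is a small (about 2.9 kb) Gateway entry clone built on the pTWIST ENTRY backbone, carrying an NLR integrated domain designated ID#89, derived from the Brachypodium gene model Bradi4g09530.1.p. It is maintained in E. coli as a high-copy plasmid through a ColE1/pUC-type origin of replication and is selected with kanamycin via an aph(3')-Ia aminoglycoside phosphotransferase gene. The remaining annotated backbone elements are minor: a short lacZα remnant, a fragment of a pBluescript-type multiple cloning site, and an rrnB T1 transcription terminator, which helps insulate the cloning region from read-through transcription.

The payload lies between attL1 and attL2 recombination sites, which leave an interval of roughly 550 bp. The annotation tool did not assign a feature to this interval, but it is where the ID#89 coding fragment would be expected to sit. No promoter, tag or reporter is annotated next to the insert, consistent with an entry clone that is not meant to drive expression itself. Instead, the attL sites allow the domain to be transferred directionally by an LR Clonase reaction into attR-containing destination vectors, which supply the promoters, fusion tags and host-specific elements.

Integrated domains are non-canonical domains embedded in plant NLR immune receptors and are thought to act as decoys that mimic the host targets of pathogen effectors. The record places this clone in a toolkit of such domains for identifying plant pathogen effector targets. The specific destination vectors and assays are not stated.
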