Addgene plasmid #193540: pIM46
Purpose: pENTRY clone for NLR Integrated Domain ID#89
Depositing lab: Nemo Peeters. Depositing organization: CNRS UMR 2594, INRA UMR 0441, Laboratoire des Interactions Plantes Micro-organismes (LIPM). Publication: An NLR integrated domain toolkit to identify plant pathogen effector targets. Landry D, Mila I, Sabbagh CRR, Zaffuto M, Pouzet C, Tremousaygue D, Dabos P, Deslandes L, Peeters N. Plant J. 2023 Sep;115(5):1443-1457. doi: 10.1111/tpj.16331. Epub 2023 Jul 24. PubMed 37248633.
Backbone
  Vector backbone: pTWIST ENTRY
  Vector type: pENTRY clone
Growth in bacteria
  Bacterial resistance: Kanamycin, 50 μg/mL
  Growth temperature: 37°C
  Growth strain: DH5alpha
  Copy number: High Copy
Gene/Insert
  Gene/Insert name: ID#89
  Species: Brachypodium (Bradi4g09530.1.p)
  Cloning method: Ligation Independent Cloning
  Sequencing primers: 5′ n/a
Terms and licenses: Academic/Nonprofit Terms; Industry Terms: Not Available to Industry
How to cite: pIM46 was a gift from Nemo Peeters (Addgene plasmid # 193540 ; http://n2t.net/addgene:193540 ; RRID:Addgene_193540)
