>Addgene plasmid #193540 | pIM46 | depositor partial sequence | sequence record 374721 | insert
TCGAAGGAGATAGAACCATGCCAAACTGCTGCGGTGTTGTGCATACAGATCACATCACATTTGAATCACA
GAACAGTGACCATGAGGTGAATGCTGGCATGCTAATGCAAGCTGTTGTTGATACAGATATGAGGTTCACA
AACATTTGGTTGGGATCATCAAGTAACATGAACCAGTCGAGCATTTTGCATGACTCTGTGCTCTTCAAGC
ACTGCGAGAAGGATACTTGGCTGAATGGTAGCAAGCTGAATTTATCAGACGGAAGGCAAGTTGGAGAATA
CATAATTGGTGATGCAGGATTTCCTCTTCTTCCTTGGCTTCTCACATCTTTCCAGGAGAATGACCTCTCA
GATTATCAAGTCGAGTTTAATAGGAGACACTCTCAAGCCATGACCATCACACTGACCAAGGCACTAGCGA
AGTTAAAAGATACATGGAAGTTCCTGCATGGAGGGGTGTGGCGCCCAGAAAATCAATTTGAGCCGATGTG
GGTAATCTATGCATGTTGCATGCTGCATAACATAGTGATAGACAAGGAGTGCGGCACAGGTG
