>Addgene plasmid #193540 | pIM46 | depositor partial sequence | sequence record 374722 | pTwist+ENTR backbone
AACAAAACCCATCGTACGGCCAAGGAAGTCTCCAATAACTGTGATCCACCACAAGCGCCAGGGTTTTCCC
AGTCACGACGTTGTAAAACGACGGCCAGTCATGCATAATCCGCACGCATCTGGAATAAGGAAGTGCCATT
CCGCCTGACCTCAAATAATGATTTTATTTTGACTGATAGTGACCTGTTCGTTGCAACAGATTGATGAGCA
ATGCTTTTTTATAATGCCAACTTTGTACAAAAAAGCAGGCTNNNNNNNNNNNNNNNNNNNNNNNNNNNNN
NNNNNNNNNNNNNNNNNNNNNACCCAGCTTTCTTGTACAAAGTTGGCATTATAAGAAAGCATTGCTTATC
AATTTGTTGCAACGAACAGGTCACTATCAGTCAAAATAAAATCATTATTTGAGGCTAGGTGGAGGCTCAG
TGATGATAAGTCTGCGATGGTGGATGCATGTGTCATGGTCATAGCTGTTTCCTGTGTGAAATTGTTATCC
GCTCAGAGGGCACAATCCTATTCCGCGCTATCCGACAATCTCCAAGACATTAGGTGGAGTTCAGTTCGGC
GTATGGCATATGTCGCTGGAAAGAACATGTGAGCAAAAGGCCAGCAAAAGGCCAGGAACCGTAAAAAGGC
CGCGTTGCTGGCGTTTTTCCATAGGCTCCGCCCCCCTGACGAGCATCACAAAAATCGACGCTCAAGTCAG
AGGTGGCGAAACCCGACAGGACTATAAAGATACCAGGCGTTTCCCCCTGGAAGCTCCCTCGTGCGCTCTC
CTGTTCCGACCCTGCCGCTTACCGGATACCTGTCCGCCTTTCTCCCTTCGGGAAGCGTGGCGCTTTCTCA
TAGCTCACGCTGTAGGTATCTCAGTTCGGTGTAGGTCGTTCGCTCCAAGCTGGGCTGTGTGCACGAACCC
CCCGTTCAGCCCGACCGCTGCGCCTTATCCGGTAACTATCGTCTTGAGTCCAACCCGGTAAGACACGACT
TATCGCCACTGGCAGCAGCCACTGGTAACAGGATTAGCAGAGCGAGGTATGTAGGCGGTGCTACAGAGTT
CTTGAAGTGGTGGCCTAACTACGGCTACACTAGAAGAACAGTATTTGGTATCTGCGCTCTGCTGAAGCCA
GTTACCTTCGGAAAAAGAGTTGGTAGCTCTTGATCCGGCAAACAAACCACCGCTGGTAGCGGTGGTTTTT
TTGTTTGCAAGCAGCAGATTACGCGCAGAAAAAAAGGATCTCAAGAAGATCCTTTGATCTTTTCTACGGG
GTCTGACGCTCTATTCAACAAAGCCGCCGTCCCGTCAAGTCAGCGTAAATGGGTAGGGGGCTTCAAATCG
TCCGCTCTGCCAGTGTTACAACCAATTAACAAATTCTGATTAGAAAAACTCATCGAGCATCAAATGAAAC
TGCAATTTATTCATATCAGGATTATCAATACCATATTTTTGAAAAAGCCGTTTCTGTAATGAAGGAGAAA
ACTCACCGAGGCAGTTCCATAGGATGGCAAGATCCTGGTATCGGTCTGCGATTCCGACTCGTCCAACATC
AATACAACCTATTAATTTCCCCTCGTCAAAAATAAGGTTATCAAGTGAGAAATCACCATGAGTGACGACT
GAATCCGGTGAGAATGGCAAAAGCTTATGCATTTCTTTCCAGACTTGTTCAACAGGCCAGCCATTACGCT
CGTCATCAAAATCACTCGCATCAACCAAACCGTTATTCATTCGTGATTGCGCCTGAGCGAGACGAAATAC
GCGATCGCTGTTAAAAGGACAATTACAAACAGGAATCGAATGCAACCGGCGCAGGAACACTGCCAGCGCA
TCAACAATATTTTCACCTGAATCAGGATATTCTTCTAATACCTGGAATGCTGTTTTCCCGGGGATCGCAG
TGGTGAGTAACCATGCATCATCAGGAGTACGGATAAAATGCTTGATGGTCGGAAGAGGCATAAATTCCGT
CAGCCAGTTTAGTCTGACCATCTCATCTGTAACATCATTGGCAACGCTACCTTTGCCATGTTTCAGAAAC
AACTCTGGCGCATCGGGCTTCCCATACAATCGATAGATTGTCGCACCTGATTGCCCGACATTATCGCGAG
CCCATTTATACCCATATAAATCAGCATCCATGTTGGAATTTAATCGCGGCCTCGAGCAAGACGTTTCCCG
TTGAATATGGCTCATAACACCCCTTGTATTACTGTTTATGTAAGCAGACAGTTTTATTGTTCATGATGAT
ATATTTTTATCTTGTGCAATGTAACATCAGAGATTTTGAGACACAACGTGGCTTTCCCCCGCCGCTCTAG
AACTAGTGGATCCAAATAAAACGAAAGGCTCAGTCGAAAGACTGGGCCTTTCGTTTTATCTGTTGTTTGT
CGCATTATACGAGACGTCCAGGTTGGGATACCTGA
